>Addgene plasmid #121454 | pCDH-puro/Flag PD-L1 N200Q/N219Q | addgene full sequence | sequence record 235998 | Addgene NGS Result
CTAGTATTATGCCCAGTACATGACCTTATGGGACTTTCCTACTTGGCAGTACATCTACGTATTAGTCATC
GCTATTACCATGGTGATGCGGTTTTGGCAGTACATCAATGGGCGTGGATAGCGGTTTGACTCACGGGGAT
TTCCAAGTCTCCACCCCATTGACGTCAATGGGAGTTTGTTTTGGCACCAAAATCAACGGGACTTTCCAAA
ATGTCGTAACAACTCCGCCCCATTGACGCAAATGGGCGGTAGGCGTGTACGGTGGGAGGTTTATATAAGC
AGAGCTCGTTTAGTGAACCGTCAGATCGCCTGGAGACGCCATCCACGCTGTTTTGACCTCCATAGAAGAT
TCTAGAGCTAGCGAATTCATGAGGATATTTGCTGTCTTTATATTCATGACCTACTGGCATTTGCTGAACG
CATTTACTGTCACGGTTCCCAAGGACCTATATGTGGTAGAGTATGGTAGCAATATGACAATTGAATGCAA
ATTCCCAGTAGAAAAACAATTAGACCTGGCTGCACTAATTGTCTATTGGGAAATGGAGGATAAGAACATT
ATTCAATTTGTGCATGGAGAGGAAGACCTGAAGGTTCAGCATAGTAGCTACAGACAGAGGGCCCGGCTGT
TGAAGGACCAGCTCTCCCTGGGAAATGCTGCACTTCAGATCACAGATGTGAAATTGCAGGATGCAGGGGT
GTACCGCTGCATGATCAGCTATGGTGGTGCCGACTACAAGCGAATTACTGTGAAAGTCAATGCCCCATAC
AACAAAATCAACCAAAGAATTTTGGTTGTGGATCCAGTCACCTCTGAACATGAACTGACATGTCAGGCTG
AGGGCTACCCCAAGGCCGAAGTCATCTGGACAAGCAGTGACCATCAAGTCCTGAGTGGTAAGACCACCAC
CACCAATTCCAAGAGAGAGGAGAAGCTTTTCAATGTGACCAGCACACTGAGAATCCAGACAACAACTAAT
GAGATTTTCTACTGCACTTTTAGGAGATTAGATCCTGAGGAACAGCATACAGCTGAATTGGTCATCCCAG
AACTACCTCTGGCACATCCTCCAAATGAAAGGACTCACTTGGTAATTCTGGGAGCCATCTTATTATGCCT
TGGTGTAGCACTGACATTCATCTTCCGTTTAAGAAAAGGGAGAATGATGGATGTGAAAAAATGTGGCATC
CAAGATACAAACTCAAAGAAGCAAAGTGATACACATTTGGAGGAGACGGACTACAAAGACGATGACGACA
AGTGAGCGGCCGCGAAGGATCTGCGATCGCTCCGGTGCCCGTCAGTGGGCAGAGCGCACATCGCCCACAG
TCCCCGAGAAGTTGGGGGGAGGGGTCGGCAATTGAACGGGTGCCTAGAGAAGGTGGCGCGGGGTAAACTG
GGAAAGTGATGTCGTGTACTGGCTCCGCCTTTTTCCCGAGGGTGGGGGAGAACCGTATATAAGTGCAGTA
GTCGCCGTGAACGTTCTTTTTCGCAACGGGTTTGCCGCCAGAACACAGCTGAAGCTTCGAGGGGCTCGCA
TCTCTCCTTCACGCGCCCGCCGCCCTACCTGAGGCCGCCATCCACGCCGGTTGAGTCGCGTTCTGCCGCC
TCCCGCCTGTGGTGCCTCCTGAACTGCGTCCGCCGTCTAGGTAAGTTTAAAGCTCAGGTCGAGACCGGGC
CTTTGTCCGGCGCTCCCTTGGAGCCTACCTAGACTCAGCCGGCTCTCCACGCTTTGCCTGACCCTGCTTG
CTCAACTCTACGTCTTTGTTTCGTTTTCTGTTCTGCGCCGTTACAGATCCAAGCTGTGACCGGCGCCTAC
GCTAGATGACCGAGTACAAGCCCACGGTGCGCCTCGCCACCCGCGACGACGTCCCCAGGGCCGTACGCAC
CCTCGCCGCCGCGTTCGCCGACTACCCCGCCACGCGCCACACCGTCGATCCGGACCGCCACATCGAGCGG
GTCACCGAGCTGCAAGAACTCTTCCTCACGCGCGTCGGGCTCGACATCGGCAAGGTGTGGGTCGCGGACG
ACGGCGCCGCGGTGGCGGTCTGGACCACGCCGGAGAGCGTCGAAGCGGGGGCGGTGTTCGCCGAGATCGG
CCCGCGCATGGCCGAGTTGAGCGGTTCCCGGCTGGCCGCGCAGCAACAGATGGAAGGCCTCCTGGCGCCG
CACCGGCCCAAGGAGCCCGCGTGGTTCCTGGCCACCGTCGGCGTCTCGCCCGACCACCAGGGCAAGGGTC
TGGGCAGCGCCGTCGTGCTCCCCGGAGTGGAGGCGGCCGAGCGCGCCGGGGTGCCCGCCTTCCTGGAGAC
CTCCGCGCCCCGCAACCTCCCCTTCTACGAGCGGCTCGGCTTCACCGTCACCGCCGACGTCGAGGTGCCC
GAAGGACCGCGCACCTGGTGCATGACCCGCAAGCCCGGTGCCTGAGTCGACAATCAACCTCTGGATTACA
AAATTTGTGAAAGATTGACTGGTATTCTTAACTATGTTGCTCCTTTTACGCTATGTGGATACGCTGCTTT
AATGCCTTTGTATCATGCTATTGCTTCCCGTATGGCTTTCATTTTCTCCTCCTTGTATAAATCCTGGTTG
CTGTCTCTTTATGAGGAGTTGTGGCCCGTTGTCAGGCAACGTGGCGTGGTGTGCACTGTGTTTGCTGACG
CAACCCCCACTGGTTGGGGCATTGCCACCACCTGTCAGCTCCTTTCCGGGACTTTCGCTTTCCCCCTCCC
TATTGCCACGGCGGAACTCATCGCCGCCTGCCTTGCCCGCTGCTGGACAGGGGCTCGGCTGTTGGGCACT
GACAATTCCGTGGTGTTGTCGGGGAAATCATCGTCCTTTCCTTGGCTGCTCGCCTGTGTTGCCACCTGGA
TTCTGCGCGGGACGTCCTTCTGCTACGTCCCTTCGGCCCTCAATCCAGCGGACCTTCCTTCCCGCGGCCT
GCTGCCGGCTCTGCGGCCTCTTCCGCGTCTTCGCCTTCGCCCTCAGACGAGTCGGATCTCCCTTTGGGCC
GCCTCCCCGCCTGGTACCTTTAAGACCAATGACTTACAAGGCAGCTGTAGATCTTAGCCACTTTTTAAAA
GAAAAGGGGGGACTGGAAGGGCTAATTCACTCCCAACGAAGATAAGATCTGCTTTTTGCTTGTACTGGGT
CTCTCTGGTTAGACCAGATCTGAGCCTGGGAGCTCTCTGGCTAACTAGGGAACCCACTGCTTAAGCCTCA
ATAAAGCTTGCCTTGAGTGCTTCAAGTAGTGTGTGCCCGTCTGTTGTGTGACTCTGGTAACTAGAGATCC
CTCAGACCCTTTTAGTCAGTGTGGAAAATCTCTAGCAGTAGTAGTTCATGTCATCTTATTATTCAGTATT
TATAACTTGCAAAGAAATGAATATCAGAGAGTGAGAGGAACTTGTTTATTGCAGCTTATAATGGTTACAA
ATAAAGCAATAGCATCACAAATTTCACAAATAAAGCATTTTTTTCACTGCATTCTAGTTGTGGTTTGTCC
AAACTCATCAATGTATCTTATCATGTCTGGCTCTAGCTATCCCGCCCCTAACTCCGCCCATCCCGCCCCT
AACTCCGCCCAGTTCCGCCCATTCTCCGCCCCATGGCTGACTAATTTTTTTTATTTATGCAGAGGCCGAG
GCCGCCTCGGCCTCTGAGCTATTCCAGAAGTAGTGAGGAGGCTTTTTTGGAGGCCTAGACTTTTGCAGAG
ACCAAATTCGTAATCATGTCATAGCTGTTTCCTGTGTGAAATTGTTATCCGCTCACAATTCCACACAACA
TACGAGCCGGAAGCATAAAGTGTAAAGCCTGGGGTGCCTAATGAGTGAGCTAACTCACATTAATTGCGTT
GCGCTCACTGCCCGCTTTCCAGTCGGGAAACCTGTCGTGCCAGCTGCATTAATGAATCGGCCAACGCGCG
GGGAGAGGCGGTTTGCGTATTGGGCGCTCTTCCGCTTCCTCGCTCACTGACTCGCTGCGCTCGGTCGTTC
GGCTGCGGCGAGCGGTATCAGCTCACTCAAAGGCGGTAATACGGTTATCCACAGAATCAGGGGATAACGC
AGGAAAGAACATGTGAGCAAAAGGCCAGCAAAAGGCCAGGAACCGTAAAAAGGCCGCGTTGCTGGCGTTT
TTCCATAGGCTCCGCCCCCCTGACGAGCATCACAAAAATCGACGCTCAAGTCAGAGGTGGCGAAACCCGA
CAGGACTATAAAGATACCAGGCGTTTCCCCCTGGAAGCTCCCTCGTGCGCTCTCCTGTTCCGACCCTGCC
GCTTACCGGATACCTGTCCGCCTTTCTCCCTTCGGGAAGCGTGGCGCTTTCTCATAGCTCACGCTGTAGG
TATCTCAGTTCGGTGTAGGTCGTTCGCTCCAAGCTGGGCTGTGTGCACGAACCCCCCGTTCAGCCCGACC
GCTGCGCCTTATCCGGTAACTATCGTCTTGAGTCCAACCCGGTAAGACACGACTTATCGCCACTGGCAGC
AGCCACTGGTAACAGGATTAGCAGAGCGAGGTATGTAGGCGGTGCTACAGAGTTCTTGAAGTGGTGGCCT
AACTACGGCTACACTAGAAGAACAGTATTTGGTATCTGCGCTCTGCTGAAGCCAGTTACCTTCGGAAAAA
GAGTTGGTAGCTCTTGATCCGGCAAACAAACCACCGCTGGTAGCGGTGGTTTTTTTGTTTGCAAGCAGCA
GATTACGCGCAGAAAAAAAGGATCTCAAGAAGATCCTTTGATCTTTTCTACGGGGTCTGACGCTCAGTGG
AACGAAAACTCACGTTAAGGGATTTTGGTCATGAGATTATCAAAAAGGATCTTCACCTAGATCCTTTTAA
ATTAAAAATGAAGTTTTAAATCAATCTAAAGTATATATGAGTAAACTTGGTCTGACAGTTACCAATGCTT
AATCAGTGAGGCACCTATCTCAGCGATCTGTCTATTTCGTTCATCCATAGTTGCCTGACTCCCCGTCGTG
TAGATAACTACGATACGGGAGGGCTTACCATCTGGCCCCAGTGCTGCAATGATACCGCGAGACCCACGCT
CACCGGCTCCAGATTTATCAGCAATAAACCAGCCAGCCGGAAGGGCCGAGCGCAGAAGTGGTCCTGCAAC
TTTATCCGCCTCCATCCAGTCTATTAATTGTTGCCGGGAAGCTAGAGTAAGTAGTTCGCCAGTTAATAGT
TTGCGCAACGTTGTTGCCATTGCTACAGGCATCGTGGTGTCACGCTCGTCGTTTGGTATGGCTTCATTCA
GCTCCGGTTCCCAACGATCAAGGCGAGTTACATGATCCCCCATGTTGTGCAAAAAAGCGGTTAGCTCCTT
CGGTCCTCCGATCGTTGTCAGAAGTAAGTTGGCCGCAGTGTTATCACTCATGGTTATGGCAGCACTGCAT
AATTCTCTTACTGTCATGCCATCCGTAAGATGCTTTTCTGTGACTGGTGAGTACTCAACCAAGTCATTCT
GAGAATAGTGTATGCGGCGACCGAGTTGCTCTTGCCCGGCGTCAATACGGGATAATACCGCGCCACATAG
CAGAACTTTAAAAGTGCTCATCATTGGAAAACGTTCTTCGGGGCGAAAACTCTCAAGGATCTTACCGCTG
TTGAGATCCAGTTCGATGTAACCCACTCGTGCACCCAACTGATCTTCAGCATCTTTTACTTTCACCAGCG
TTTCTGGGTGAGCAAAAACAGGAAGGCAAAATGCCGCAAAAAAGGGAATAAGGGCGACACGGAAATGTTG
AATACTCATACTCTTCCTTTTTCAATATTATTGAAGCATTTATCAGGGTTATTGTCTCATGAGCGGATAC
ATATTTGAATGTATTTAGAAAAATAAACAAATAGGGGTTCCGCGCACATTTCCCCGAAAAGTGCCACCTG
ACGTCTAAGAAACCATTATTATCATGACATTAACCTATAAAAATAGGCGTATCACGAGGCCCTTTCGTCT
CGCGCGTTTCGGTGATGACGGTGAAAACCTCTGACACATGCAGCTCCCGGAGACGGTCACAGCTTGTCTG
TAAGCGGATGCCGGGAGCAGACAAGCCCGTCAGGGCGCGTCAGCGGGTGTTGGCGGGTGTCGGGGCTGGC
TTAACTATGCGGCATCAGAGCAGATTGTACTGAGAGTGCACCATATGCGGTGTGAAATACCGCACAGATG
CGTAAGGAGAAAATACCGCATCAGGCGCCATTCGCCATTCAGGCTGCGCAACTGTTGGGAAGGGCGATCG
GTGCGGGCCTCTTCGCTATTACGCCAGCTGGCGAAAGGGGGATGTGCTGCAAGGCGATTAAGTTGGGTAA
CGCCAGGGTTTTCCCAGTCACGACGTTGTAAAACGACGGCCAGTGCCAAGCTGACGCGTGTAGTCTTATG
CAATACTCTTGTAGTCTTGCAACATGGTAACGATGAGTTAGCAACATGCCTTACAAGGAGAGAAAAAGCA
CCGTGCATGCCGATTGGTGGAAGTAAGGTGGTACGATCGTGCCTTATTAGGAAGGCAACAGACGGGTCTG
ACATGGATTGGACGAACCACTGAATTGCCGCATTGCAGAGATATTGTATTTAAGTGCCTAGCTCGATACA
TAAACGGGTCTCTCTGGTTAGACCAGATCTGAGCCTGGGAGCTCTCTGGCTAACTAGGGAACCCACTGCT
TAAGCCTCAATAAAGCTTGCCTTGAGTGCTTCAAGTAGTGTGTGCCCGTCTGTTGTGTGACTCTGGTAAC
TAGAGATCCCTCAGACCCTTTTAGTCAGTGTGGAAAATCTCTAGCAGTGGCGCCCGAACAGGGACTTGAA
AGCGAAAGGGAAACCAGAGGAGCTCTCTCGACGCAGGACTCGGCTTGCTGAAGCGCGCACGGCAAGAGGC
GAGGGGCGGCGACTGGTGAGTACGCCAAAAATTTTGACTAGCGGAGGCTAGAAGGAGAGAGATGGGTGCG
AGAGCGTCAGTATTAAGCGGGGGAGAATTAGATCGCGATGGGAAAAAATTCGGTTAAGGCCAGGGGGAAA
GAAAAAATATAAATTAAAACATATAGTATGGGCAAGCAGGGAGCTAGAACGATTCGCAGTTAATCCTGGC
CTGTTAGAAACATCAGAAGGCTGTAGACAAATACTGGGACAGCTACAACCATCCCTTCAGACAGGATCAG
AAGAACTTAGATCATTATATAATACAGTAGCAACCCTCTATTGTGTGCATCAAAGGATAGAGATAAAAGA
CACCAAGGAAGCTTTAGACAAGATAGAGGAAGAGCAAAACAAAAGTAAGACCACCGCACAGCAAGCGGCC
ACTGATCTTCAGACCTGGAGGAGGAGATATGAGGGACAATTGGAGAAGTGAATTATATAAATATAAAGTA
GTAAAAATTGAACCATTAGGAGTAGCACCCACCAAGGCAAAGAGAAGAGTGGTGCAGAGAGAAAAAAGAG
CAGTGGGAATAGGAGCTTTGTTCCTTGGGTTCTTGGGAGCAGCAGGAAGCACTATGGGCGCAGCGTCAAT
GACGCTGACGGTACAGGCCAGACAATTATTGTCTGGTATAGTGCAGCAGCAGAACAATTTGCTGAGGGCT
ATTGAGGCGCAACAGCATCTGTTGCAACTCACAGTCTGGGGCATCAAGCAGCTCCAGGCAAGAATCCTGG
CTGTGGAAAGATACCTAAAGGATCAACAGCTCCTGGGGATTTGGGGTTGCTCTGGAAAACTCATTTGCAC
CACTGCTGTGCCTTGGAATGCTAGTTGGAGTAATAAATCTCTGGAACAGATTTGGAATCACACGACCTGG
ATGGAGTGGGACAGAGAAATTAACAATTACACAAGCTTAATACACTCCTTAATTGAAGAATCGCAAAACC
AGCAAGAAAAGAATGAACAAGAATTATTGGAATTAGATAAATGGGCAAGTTTGTGGAATTGGTTTAACAT
AACAAATTGGCTGTGGTATATAAAATTATTCATAATGATAGTAGGAGGCTTGGTAGGTTTAAGAATAGTT
TTTGCTGTACTTTCTATAGTGAATAGAGTTAGGCAGGGATATTCACCATTATCGTTTCAGACCCACCTCC
CAACCCCGAGGGGACCCGACAGGCCCGAAGGAATAGAAGAAGAAGGTGGAGAGAGAGACAGAGACAGATC
CATTCGATTAGTGAACGGATCTCGACGGTATCGGTTAACTTTTAAAAGAAAAGGGGGGATTGGGGGGTAC
AGTGCAGGGGAAAGAATAGTAGACATAATAGCAACAGACATACAAACTAAAGAATTACAAAAACAAATTA
CAAAATTCAAAATTTTATCGATA
Features (pLannotate 1.2.2; 29 found; start..end, strand, type, name):
      6..82      +  enhancer       CMV enhancer (fragment): human cytomegalovirus immediate early enhancer
     83..286     +  promoter       CMV promoter: human cytomegalovirus (CMV) immediate early promoter
    369..1238    +  CDS            CD274: PD1L1_HUMAN - Also known as B7H1, PDCD1L1, PDCD1LG1, PDL1. Experimental evidence at protein level: Swiss-Prot protein existence level 1. The PDCD1-mediated inhibitory pathway is exploited by tumors to attenuate anti-tumor immunity and escape destruction by the immune system, thereby facilitating tumor survival (PubMed:28813417, PubMed:28813410). The interaction with PDCD1/PD-1 inhibits cytotoxic T lymphocytes (CTLs) effector function (By similarity). The blockage of the PDCD1-mediated pathway results in the reversal of the exhausted T- cell phenotype and the normalization of the anti-tumor res
   1238..1258    +  CDS            3xFLAG (fragment): three tandem FLAG® epitope tags
   1307..1518    +  promoter       EF-1α core promoter: core promoter for human elongation factor EF-1α
   1531..1799    +  LTR            5' LTR (truncated): truncated 5' long terminal repeat (LTR) from human T-cell leukemia virus (HTLV) type 1
   1826..2425    +  CDS            PuroR: puromycin N-acetyltransferase; pac from Streptomyces alboniger; confers resistance to puromycin
   2432..3020    +  misc_feature   WPRE: woodchuck hepatitis virus posttranscriptional regulatory element
   3015..3122    +  CDS            nef (fragment): NEF_SIVS4 - Experimental evidence at protein level: Swiss-Prot protein existence level 1. Interferes with TCR signaling from the cell membrane. Interacts with CD247/TCRZ (TCR zeta chain) and exert potent down- regulation of cell surface TCR/CD3 complexes. From Simian immunodeficiency virus (isolate F236/smH4) (SIV-sm) (Simian immunodeficiency virus sooty mangabey monkey).
   3147..3327    +  LTR            5' LTR (truncated): truncated 5' long terminal repeat (LTR) from HIV-1
   3399..3520    +  polyA_signal   SV40 poly(A) signal: SV40 polyadenylation signal
   3560..3695    +  rep_origin     SV40 ori: SV40 origin of replication
   3752..3768    -  protein_bind   lac operator: The lac repressor binds to the lac operator to inhibit transcription in E. coli. This inhibition can be relieved by adding lactose or isopropyl-β-D-thiogalactopyranoside (IPTG). lac repressor encoded by lacI
   3776..3806    -  promoter       lac promoter: promoter for the E. coli lac operon
   3821..3842    -  protein_bind   CAP binding site: CAP binding activates transcription in the presence of cAMP. E. coli catabolite activator protein
   3855..3947    -  CDS            lacI (fragment): lac repressor; lacI; The lac repressor binds to the lac operator to inhibit transcription in E. coli. This inhibition can be relieved by adding lactose or isopropyl-β-D-thiogalactopyranoside (IPTG).
   4130..4718    -  rep_origin     ori: high-copy-number ColE1/pMB1/pBR322/pUC origin of replication
   4889..5749    -  CDS            AmpR: β-lactamase; bla; confers resistance to ampicillin, carbenicillin, and related antibiotics
   5750..5854    -  promoter       AmpR promoter: bla
   5949..5984    +  CDS            rop (fragment): Rop protein, which maintains plasmids at low copy number; rop
   6086..6185    +  misc_feature   bom (fragment): basis of mobility region from pBR322
   6191..6345    -  CDS            lacZα (fragment): LacZα fragment of β-galactosidase; lacZ fragment
   6359..6585    +  promoter       RSV promoter: Rous sarcoma virus enhancer/promoter
   6586..6766    +  LTR            5' LTR (truncated): truncated 5' long terminal repeat (LTR) from HIV-1
   6813..6938    +  misc_feature   HIV-1 Ψ: packaging signal of human immunodeficiency virus type 1
   6922..7260    +  CDS            HIV-1 gag (fragment): gag protein from human immunodeficiency virus 1; gag
   7431..7664    +  misc_feature   RRE: The Rev response element (RRE) of HIV-1 allows for Rev-dependent mRNA export from the nucleus to the cytoplasm.
   8041..8141    +  CDS            Rev (fragment): human immunodeficiency virus 1 (HIV-1) Rev protein; rev; enhances nuclear export of unspliced and incompletely spliced viral mRNAs
   8160..8276    +  misc_feature   cPPT/CTS: central polypurine tract and central termination sequence of HIV-1
