[The description below was written by a language model from this plasmid's Addgene catalogue record and pLannotate feature annotations shown in this document.]
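Description:
pCDH-puro/Flag PD-L1 N200Q/N219Q is an HIV-1-based lentiviral expression plasmid built on the pCDH-puro backbone for expressing a glycosylation-site mutant of human PD-L1 (CD274) in mammalian cells. In bacteria it is maintained through a high-copy ColE1/pUC-type origin and selected with ampicillin via the β-lactamase gene. The viral transfer cassette begins with an RSV promoter fused to a truncated HIV-1 5' LTR, followed by the Ψ packaging signal with adjoining gag fragment, the Rev response element and the cPPT/CTS. It ends in a truncated 3' LTR followed by an SV40 polyadenylation signal and SV40 origin. This layout allows Tat-independent production of genomic RNA in packaging cells, Rev-dependent nuclear export, encapsidation, and efficient nuclear import and integration in transduced cells.

The payload sits between these viral elements. A CMV enhancer/promoter drives the CD274 open reading frame, cloned between EcoRI and NotI sites and carrying asparagine-to-glutamine substitutions at positions 200 and 219, with a C-terminal Flag epitope for detection or immunoprecipitation (annotated as a short fragment of the 3xFLAG sequence). Downstream, a composite promoter comprising the EF-1α core promoter and an HTLV-1 LTR segment expresses puromycin N-acetyltransferase, allowing selection of stably transduced cells. A WPRE follows to enhance transcript stability and expression. The associated publication concerns glycosylation and stabilisation of PD-L1 and its effect on T-cell activity, which suggests the mutant is meant for comparison with wild-type PD-L1 in such studies. The sequenced record is 8,283 nt, slightly shorter than the catalogue's stated total size of 8,384 bp.
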