Addgene plasmid #121454: pCDH-puro/Flag PD-L1 N200Q/N219Q
Purpose: expression of human PD-L1 mutant in mammalian cells
Depositing lab: Mien-Chie Hung. Depositing organization: University of Texas MD Anderson Cancer Center. Publication: Glycosylation and stabilization of programmed death ligand-1 suppresses T-cell activity. Li CW, Lim SO, Xia W, Lee HH, Chan LC, Kuo CW, Khoo KH, Chang SS, Cha JH, Kim T, Hsu JL, Wu Y, Hsu JM, Yamaguchi H, Ding Q, Wang Y, Yao J, Lee CC, Wu HJ, Sahin AA, Allison JP, Yu D, Hortobagyi GN, Hung MC. Nat Commun. 2016 Aug 30;7:12632. doi: 10.1038/ncomms12632. PubMed 27572267.
Backbone
  Vector backbone: pCDH-puro
  Backbone manufacturer: System Bioscience
  Backbone size w/o insert (bp): 7384
  Total vector size (bp): 8384
  Vector type: Mammalian Expression, Lentiviral
  Selectable markers: Puromycin
Growth in bacteria
  Bacterial resistance: Ampicillin, 100 μg/mL
  Growth temperature: 37°C
  Growth strain: DH5alpha
  Copy number: High Copy
Gene/Insert
  Gene/Insert name: CD274 (alt name: PD-L1 N200Q/N219Q)
  Species: H. sapiens (human)
  Mutation: N200Q/N219Q
  Entrez Gene: CD274 (a.k.a. ADMIO5, B7-H, B7H1, PD-L1, PDCD1L1, PDCD1LG1, PDL1, hPD-L1)
  Promoter: CMV
  Tag / fusion protein: Flag (C terminal on insert)
  Cloning method: Restriction Enzyme; 5′ cloning site EcoRI (not destroyed); 3′ cloning site NotI (not destroyed)
  Sequencing primers: 5′ pCMVF; 3′ pCDHR
Terms and licenses: Academic/Nonprofit Terms; Industry Terms: Not Available to Industry
How to cite: pCDH-puro/Flag PD-L1 N200Q/N219Q was a gift from Mien-Chie Hung (Addgene plasmid # 121454 ; http://n2t.net/addgene:121454 ; RRID:Addgene_121454)
